Addgene plasmid #111745: pBacMam2-DiEx-LIC-C-flag_huntingtin_full-length_Q36
Purpose: Baculovirus transfer vector for expression of huntingtin protein in insect and mammalian cellscells as well as in mammalian cells
Depositing lab: Cheryl Arrowsmith. Depositing organization: University of Toronto. Publication: Design and characterization of mutant and wildtype huntingtin proteins produced from a toolkit of scalable eukaryotic expression systems. Harding RJ, Loppnau P, Ackloo S, Lemak A, Hutchinson A, Hunt B, Holehouse AS, Ho JC, Fan L, Toledo-Sherman L, Seitova A, Arrowsmith CH. J Biol Chem. 2019 Apr 26;294(17):6986-7001. doi: 10.1074/jbc.RA118.007204. Epub 2019 Mar 6. PubMed 30842263.
Backbone
  Vector backbone: pBacMam2-DiEx-LIC
  Vector type: Mammalian Expression ; Baculovirus Expression
Growth in bacteria
  Bacterial resistance: Ampicillin, 100 μg/mL
  Growth temperature: 37°C
  Growth strain: DH5alpha
  Copy number: High Copy
Gene/Insert
  Gene/Insert name: HTT (alt name: huntingtin)
  Species: H. sapiens (human)
  Insert size (bp): 9471
  Mutation: Q36 (polyQ repeat)
  Entrez Gene: HTT (a.k.a. HD, IT15, LOMARS)
  Promoter: CMV and P10
  Tag / fusion protein: FLAG (C terminal on insert)
  Cloning method: Ligation Independent Cloning
  Sequencing primers: 5′ pFBM-fwd (5'-caaaatgtcgtaacaactccgc-3'); 3′ pFBM-rev (5'- tagttaagaataccagtcaatctttcac-3')
Resource information
  A portion of this plasmid was derived from a plasmid made by: Kazusa DNA Research Institute Gene KIEE4296 & Original Clone ID cp94296
Terms and licenses: Academic/Nonprofit Terms; Industry Terms: Not Available to Industry
Depositor comments: Please visit https://www.biorxiv.org/content/early/2018/12/10/492215 for BioRxiv preprint.
How to cite: pBacMam2-DiEx-LIC-C-flag_huntingtin_full-length_Q36 was a gift from Cheryl Arrowsmith (Addgene plasmid # 111745 ; http://n2t.net/addgene:111745 ; RRID:Addgene_111745)
