[The description below was written by a language model from this plasmid's Addgene catalogue record and pLannotate feature annotations shown in this document.]
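Description:
pBacMam2-DiEx-LIC-C-flag_huntingtin_full-length_Q36 is a baculovirus transfer vector of about 15.8 kb, built on the pBacMam2-DiEx-LIC backbone, for producing full-length human huntingtin (HTT) in both insect and mammalian cells. In E. coli it is maintained through a high-copy ColE1/pUC-type origin and selected with ampicillin via the β-lactamase gene. An f1 origin is also present. The expression cassette sits between the Tn7R and Tn7L ends of a mini-Tn7 element together with a gentamicin resistance gene driven by the integron Pc promoter. This is the standard layout for site-specific transposition of the cassette into a baculovirus shuttle genome (bacmid), from which recombinant virus is then generated.

The payload is the 9,471 bp HTT coding sequence carrying a polyglutamine tract of 36 residues (Q36), inserted by ligation-independent cloning. It lies downstream of two promoters in tandem. The CMV immediate-early enhancer/promoter drives transcription when the virus is used to transduce mammalian cells (BacMam delivery), and the baculoviral p10 promoter drives it in infected insect cells. This allows a single virus stock to serve both host systems. The record lists a C-terminal FLAG tag for detection and affinity purification. The annotation finds a short FLAG-type match after the HTT reading frame, and also a short His-tag-like fragment that the catalogue entry does not mention. A partial WPRE followed by the SV40 polyadenylation signal supports transcript stability and 3′ end processing. The short HIV-1 LTR and SV40 large T antigen fragments look like incidental matches to backbone sequence. The construct belongs to a toolkit of huntingtin expression plasmids for scalable production of wild-type and mutant protein for biochemical and structural characterization.
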