Features (pLannotate 1.2.2; 22 found; start..end, strand, type, name):
    102..556     +  rep_origin     f1 ori (sequence partly withheld): f1 bacteriophage origin of replication; arrow indicates direction of (+) strand synthesis
    582..686     +  promoter       AmpR promoter: bla
    687..1547    +  CDS            AmpR: β-lactamase; bla; confers resistance to ampicillin, carbenicillin, and related antibiotics
   1718..2306    +  rep_origin     ori: high-copy-number ColE1/pMB1/pBR322/pUC origin of replication
   2492..2543    -  misc_feature   bom (fragment): basis of mobility region from pBR322
   2611..2835    -  mobile_element Tn7R: mini-Tn7 element (right end of the Tn7 transposon) Tn7
   2902..3435    -  CDS            GmR: gentamycin acetyltransferase; aacC1; confers resistance to gentamycin
   3624..3652    -  promoter       Pc promoter: intI1 (promoter lies within the coding sequence); class 1 integron promoter
   3630..3989    -  CDS            YPR2_ECOLX (fragment): Protein predicted: Swiss-Prot protein existence level 4. From Escherichia coli.
   4160..4208    -  polyA_signal   HSV TK poly(A) signal: herpes simplex virus thymidine kinase polyadenylation signal (Cole and Stacy, 1985)
   4313..4692    +  enhancer       CMV enhancer: human cytomegalovirus immediate early enhancer
   4693..4896    +  promoter       CMV promoter: human cytomegalovirus (CMV) immediate early promoter
   4892..4925    +  LTR            5' LTR (truncated) (fragment): truncated 5' long terminal repeat (LTR) from HIV-1
   4943..5052    +  promoter       p10 promoter: baculovirus promoter for expression in insect cells
   5084..14554   +  CDS            HTT: HD_HUMAN - Also known as HD, IT15. Experimental evidence at protein level: Swiss-Prot protein existence level 1. [Huntingtin, myristoylated N-terminal fragment]: Promotes the formation of autophagic vesicles. From Homo sapiens (Human).
  14618..14637   +  CDS            7xHis (fragment): 6xHis affinity tag
  14642..14665   +  CDS            3xFLAG (fragment): three tandem FLAG® epitope tags
  14684..14702   +  misc_feature   MCS (fragment): pBluescript multiple cloning site
  14702..15207   +  misc_feature   WPRE (fragment): woodchuck hepatitis virus posttranscriptional regulatory element
  15303..15386   +  CDS            large T antigen (fragment): large T antigen from SV40 (simian virus 40)
  15409..15543   +  polyA_signal   SV40 poly(A) signal: SV40 polyadenylation signal
  15572..15737   -  mobile_element Tn7L: mini-Tn7 element (left end of the Tn7 transposon) Tn7
>Addgene plasmid #111745 | pBacMam2-DiEx-LIC-C-flag_huntingtin_full-length_Q36 | addgene full sequence | sequence record 220481 | Addgene NGS Result
TTCTCTGTCACAGAATGAAAATTTTTCTGTCATCTCTTCGTTATTAATGTTTGTAATTGACTGAATATCA
ACGCTTATTTGCAGCCTGAATGGCGAATGGG
[124 nt withheld, positions 102-225]
C
[91 nt withheld, positions 227-317]
A
[49 nt withheld, positions 319-367]
CCTTTGACGTTGGAGTCCACGTTCTT
[37 nt withheld, positions 394-430]
ACCCTATCTCGGTCTATTCTTTTGATTTATAAGGGATTTTGCCGATTTCGGCCTATTGGTTAAAAAATGA
GCTGATTTAACAAAAATTTAACGCGAATTTTAACAAAATATTAACGCTTACAATTTAGGTGGCACTTTTC
GGGGAAATGTGCGCGGAACCCCTATTTGTTTATTTTTCTAAATACATTCAAATATGTATCCGCTCATGAG
ACAATAACCCTGATAAATGCTTCAATAATATTGAAAAAGGAAGAGTATGAGTATTCAACATTTCCGTGTC
GCCCTTATTCCCTTTTTTGCGGCATTTTGCCTTCCTGTTTTTGCTCACCCAGAAACGCTGGTGAAAGTAA
AAGATGCTGAAGATCAGTTGGGTGCACGAGTGGGTTACATCGAACTGGATCTCAACAGCGGTAAGATCCT
TGAGAGTTTTCGCCCCGAAGAACGTTTTCCAATGATGAGCACTTTTAAAGTTCTGCTATGTGGCGCGGTA
TTATCCCGTATTGACGCCGGGCAAGAGCAACTCGGTCGCCGCATACACTATTCTCAGAATGACTTGGTTG
AGTACTCACCAGTCACAGAAAAGCATCTTACGGATGGCATGACAGTAAGAGAATTATGCAGTGCTGCCAT
AACCATGAGTGATAACACTGCGGCCAACTTACTTCTGACAACGATCGGAGGACCGAAGGAGCTAACCGCT
TTTTTGCACAACATGGGGGATCATGTAACTCGCCTTGATCGTTGGGAACCGGAGCTGAATGAAGCCATAC
CAAACGACGAGCGTGACACCACGATGCCTGTAGCAATGGCAACAACGTTGCGCAAACTATTAACTGGCGA
ACTACTTACTCTAGCTTCCCGGCAACAATTAATAGACTGGATGGAGGCGGATAAAGTTGCAGGACCACTT
CTGCGCTCGGCCCTTCCGGCTGGCTGGTTTATTGCTGATAAATCTGGAGCCGGTGAGCGTGGGTCTCGCG
GTATCATTGCAGCACTGGGGCCAGATGGTAAGCCCTCCCGTATCGTAGTTATCTACACGACGGGGAGTCA
GGCAACTATGGATGAACGAAATAGACAGATCGCTGAGATAGGTGCCTCACTGATTAAGCATTGGTAACTG
TCAGACCAAGTTTACTCATATATACTTTAGATTGATTTAAAACTTCATTTTTAATTTAAAAGGATCTAGG
TGAAGATCCTTTTTGATAATCTCATGACCAAAATCCCTTAACGTGAGTTTTCGTTCCACTGAGCGTCAGA
CCCCGTAGAAAAGATCAAAGGATCTTCTTGAGATCCTTTTTTTCTGCGCGTAATCTGCTGCTTGCAAACA
AAAAAACCACCGCTACCAGCGGTGGTTTGTTTGCCGGATCAAGAGCTACCAACTCTTTTTCCGAAGGTAA
CTGGCTTCAGCAGAGCGCAGATACCAAATACTGTTCTTCTAGTGTAGCCGTAGTTAGGCCACCACTTCAA
GAACTCTGTAGCACCGCCTACATACCTCGCTCTGCTAATCCTGTTACCAGTGGCTGCTGCCAGTGGCGAT
AAGTCGTGTCTTACCGGGTTGGACTCAAGACGATAGTTACCGGATAAGGCGCAGCGGTCGGGCTGAACGG
GGGGTTCGTGCACACAGCCCAGCTTGGAGCGAACGACCTACACCGAACTGAGATACCTACAGCGTGAGCT
ATGAGAAAGCGCCACGCTTCCCGAAGGGAGAAAGGCGGACAGGTATCCGGTAAGCGGCAGGGTCGGAACA
GGAGAGCGCACGAGGGAGCTTCCAGGGGGAAACGCCTGGTATCTTTATAGTCCTGTCGGGTTTCGCCACC
TCTGACTTGAGCGTCGATTTTTGTGATGCTCGTCAGGGGGGCGGAGCCTATGGAAAAACGCCAGCAACGC
GGCCTTTTTACGGTTCCTGGCCTTTTGCTGGCCTTTTGCTCACATGTTCTTTCCTGCGTTATCCCCTGAT
TCTGTGGATAACCGTATTACCGCCTTTGAGTGAGCTGATACCGCTCGCCGCAGCCGAACGACCGAGCGCA
GCGAGTCAGTGAGCGAGGAAGCGGAAGAGCGCCTGATGCGGTATTTTCTCCTTACGCATCTGTGCGGTAT
TTCACACCGCATAGACCAGCCGCGTAACCTGGCAAAATCGGTTACGGTTGAGTAATAAATGGATGCCCTG
CGTAAGCGGGTGTGGGCGGACAATAAAGTCTTAAACTGAACAAAATAGATCTAAACTATGACAATAAAGT
CTTAAACTAGACAGAATAGTTGTAAACTGAAATCAGTCCAGTTATGCTGTGAAAAAGCATACTGGACTTT
TGTTATGGCTAAAGCAAACTCTTCATTTTCTGAAGTGCAAATTGCCCGTCGTATTAAAGAGGGGCGTGGC
CAAGGGCATGGTAAAGACTATATTCGCGGCGTTGTGACAATTTACCGAACAACTCCGCGGCCGGGAAGCC
GATCTCGGCTTGAACGAATTGTTAGGTGGCGGTACTTGGGTCGATATCAAAGTGCATCACTTCTTCCCGT
ATGCCCAACTTTGTATAGAGAGCCACTGCGGGATCGTCACCGTAATCTGCTTGCACGTAGATCACATAAG
CACCAAGCGCGTTGGCCTCATGCTTCAAGAGATTGATGAGCGCGGTGGCAATGCCCTGCCTCCGGTGCTC
GCCGGAGACTGCGAGATCATAGATATAGATCTCACTACGCGGCTGCTCAAACTTGGGCAGAACGTAAGCC
GCGAGAGCGCCAACAACCGCTTCTTGGTCGAAGGCAGCAAGCGCGATGAATGTCTTACTACGGAGCAAGT
TCCCGAGGTAATCGGAGTCCGGCTGATGTTGGGAGTAGGTGGCTACGTCTCCGAACTCACGACCGAAAAG
ATCAAGAGCAGCCCGCATGGATTTGACTTGGTCAGGGCCGAGCCTACATGTGCGAATGATGCCCATACTT
GAGCCACCTAACTTTGTTTTAGGGCGACTGCCCTGCTGCGTAACATCGTTGCTGCTGCGTAACATCGTTG
CTGCTCCATAACATCAAACATCGACCCACGGCGTAACGCGCTTGCTGCTTGGATGCCCGAGGCATAGACT
GTACAAAAAAACAGTCATAACAAGCCATGAAAACCGCCACTGCGCCGTTACCACCGCTGCGTTCGGTCAA
GGTTCTGGACCAGTTGCGTGAGCGCATACGCTACTTGCATTACAGTTTACGAACCGAACAGGCTTATGTC
AACTGGGTTCGTGCCTTCATCCGTTTCCACGGTGTGCGTCACCCGGCAACCTTGGGCAGCAGCGAAGTCG
AGGCATTTCTGTCCTGGCTGGCGAACGAGCGCAAGGTTTCGGTCTCCACGCATCGTCAGGCATTGGCGGC
CTTGCTGTTCTTCTACGGCAAGGTGCTGTGCACGGATCTGCCCTTGCTTCAGGAGATCGGTAGACCTCGG
CCGTCGCGGCGCTTGCCGGTGGTGCTGACCCCGGATGAAGTGGTTCGCATCCTCGGTTTTCTGGAAGGCG
AGCATCGTTTGTTCGCCCAGGACTCTAGCTATAGTTCTAGTGGTTGGCTACGTACCCGTAGTGGCTATGG
CAGGGCTTGCCGCCCCGACGTTGGCTGCGAGCCCTGGGCCTTCACCCGAACTTGGGGGTTGGGGTGGGGA
AAAGGAAGAAACGCGGGCGTATTGGTCCCAATGGGGTCTCGGTGGGGTATCGACAGAGTGCCAGCCCTGG
GACCGAACCCCGCGTTTATGAACAAACGACCCAACACCCGTGCGTTTTATTCTGTCTTTTTATTGCCGTC
ATAGCGCGGGTTCCTTCCGGTATTGTCTCCTTCCGTGTTTCAGTTAGCCTCCCCCATCTCCCGGTACCGC
ATGCGGATCTGTACGGGCCAGATATACGCGTTGACATTGATTATTGACTAGTTATTAATAGTAATCAATT
ACGGGGTCATTAGTTCATAGCCCATATATGGAGTTCCGCGTTACATAACTTACGGTAAATGGCCCGCCTG
GCTGACCGCCCAACGACCCCCGCCCATTGACGTCAATAATGACGTATGTTCCCATAGTAACGCCAATAGG
GACTTTCCATTGACGTCAATGGGTGGAGTATTTACGGTAAACTGCCCACTTGGCAGTACATCAAGTGTAT
CATATGCCAAGTACGCCCCCTATTGACGTCAATGACGGTAAATGGCCCGCCTGGCATTATGCCCAGTACA
TGACCTTATGGGACTTTCCTACTTGGCAGTACATCTACGTATTAGTCATCGCTATTACCATGGTGATGCG
GTTTTGGCAGTACATCAATGGGCGTGGATAGCGGTTTGACTCACGGGGATTTCCAAGTCTCCACCCCATT
GACGTCAATGGGAGTTTGTTTTGGCACCAAAATCAACGGGACTTTCCAAAATGTCGTAACAACTCCGCCC
CATTGACGCAAATGGGCGGTAGGCGTGTACGGTGGGAGGTCTATATAAGCAGAGCTCTCTGGCTAACTAG
AGAACCCACTGCTTACTGGCTTATCGAATACGGACCTTTAATTCAACCCAACACAATATATTATAGTTAA
ATAAGAATTATTATCAAATCATTTGTATATTAATTAAAATACTATACTGTAAATTACATTTTATTTACAA
TCACTCGACGGATCCTTAAGAAGGAGATATACTATGGCGACCCTGGAAAAGCTGATGAAGGCCTTCGAGT
CCCTCAAGTCCTTCCAACAGCAGCAACAGCAACAACAGCAGCAACAGCAACAACAGCAGCAACAGCAACA
ACAGCAGCAACAGCAACAACAGCAGCAACAGCAACAACAGCAGCAACAGCAACCGCCACCGCCGCCGCCG
CCGCCGCCGCCTCCTCAGCTTCCTCAGCCGCCGCCGCAGGCACAGCCGCTGCTGCCTCAGCCGCAGCCGC
CCCCGCCGCCGCCCCCGCCGCCACCCGGCCCGGCTGTGGCTGAGGAGCCGCTGCACCGACCAAAGAAAGA
ACTTTCAGCTACCAAGAAAGACCGTGTGAATCATTGTCTGACAATATGTGAAAACATAGTGGCACAGTCT
GTCAGAAATTCTCCAGAATTTCAGAAACTTCTGGGCATCGCTATGGAACTTTTTCTGCTGTGCAGTGATG
ACGCAGAGTCAGATGTCAGGATGGTGGCTGACGAATGCCTCAACAAAGTTATCAAAGCTTTGATGGATTC
TAATCTTCCAAGGTTACAGCTCGAGCTCTATAAGGAAATTAAAAAGAATGGTGCCCCTCGGAGTTTGCGT
GCTGCCCTGTGGAGGTTTGCTGAGCTGGCTCACCTGGTTCGGCCTCAGAAATGCAGGCCTTACCTGGTGA
ACCTTCTGCCGTGCCTGACTCGAACAAGCAAGAGACCCGAAGAATCAGTCCAGGAGACCTTGGCTGCAGC
TGTTCCCAAAATTATGGCTTCTTTTGGCAATTTTGCAAATGACAATGAAATTAAGGTTTTGTTAAAGGCC
TTCATAGCGAACCTGAAGTCAAGCTCCCCCACCATTCGGCGGACAGCGGCTGGATCAGCAGTGAGCATCT
GCCAGCACTCAAGAAGGACACAATATTTCTATAGTTGGCTACTAAATGTGCTCTTAGGCTTACTCGTTCC
TGTCGAGGATGAACACTCCACTCTGCTGATTCTTGGCGTGCTGCTCACCCTGAGGTATTTGGTGCCCTTG
CTGCAGCAGCAGGTCAAGGACACAAGCCTGAAAGGCAGCTTCGGAGTGACAAGGAAAGAAATGGAAGTCT
CTCCTTCTGCAGAGCAGCTTGTCCAGGTTTATGAACTGACGTTACATCATACACAGCACCAAGACCACAA
TGTTGTGACCGGAGCCCTGGAGCTGTTGCAGCAGCTCTTCAGAACGCCTCCACCCGAGCTTCTGCAAACC
CTGACCGCAGTCGGGGGCATTGGGCAGCTCACCGCTGCTAAGGAGGAGTCTGGTGGCCGAAGCCGTAGTG
GGAGTATTGTGGAACTTATAGCTGGAGGGGGTTCCTCATGCAGCCCTGTCCTTTCAAGAAAACAAAAAGG
CAAAGTGCTCTTAGGAGAAGAAGAAGCCTTGGAGGATGACTCTGAATCGAGATCGGATGTCAGCAGCTCT
GCCTTAACAGCCTCAGTGAAGGATGAGATCAGTGGAGAGCTGGCTGCTTCTTCAGGGGTTTCCACTCCAG
GGTCAGCAGGTCATGACATCATCACAGAACAGCCACGGTCACAGCACACACTGCAGGCGGACTCAGTGGA
TCTGGCCAGCTGTGACTTGACAAGCTCTGCCACTGATGGGGATGAGGAGGATATCTTGAGCCACAGCTCC
AGCCAGGTCAGCGCCGTCCCATCTGACCCTGCCATGGACCTGAATGATGGGACCCAGGCCTCGTCGCCCA
TCAGCGACAGCTCCCAGACCACCACCGAAGGGCCTGATTCAGCTGTTACCCCTTCAGACAGTTCTGAAAT
TGTGTTAGACGGTACCGACAACCAGTATTTGGGCCTGCAGATTGGACAGCCCCAGGATGAAGATGAGGAA
GCCACAGGTATTCTTCCTGATGAAGCCTCGGAGGCCTTCAGGAACTCTTCCATGGCCCTTCAACAGGCAC
ATTTATTGAAAAACATGAGTCACTGCAGGCAGCCTTCTGACAGCAGTGTTGATAAATTTGTGTTGAGAGA
TGAAGCTACTGAACCGGGTGATCAAGAAAACAAGCCTTGCCGCATCAAAGGTGACATTGGACAGTCCACT
GATGATGACTCTGCACCTCTTGTCCATTGTGTCCGCCTTTTATCTGCTTCGTTTTTGCTAACAGGGGGAA
AAAATGTGCTGGTTCCGGACAGGGATGTGAGGGTCAGCGTGAAGGCCCTGGCCCTCAGCTGTGTGGGAGC
AGCTGTGGCCCTCCACCCGGAATCTTTCTTCAGCAAACTCTATAAAGTTCCTCTTGACACCACGGAATAC
CCTGAGGAACAGTATGTCTCAGACATCTTGAACTACATCGATCATGGAGACCCACAGGTTCGAGGAGCCA
CTGCCATTCTCTGTGGGACCCTCATCTGCTCCATCCTCAGCAGGTCCCGCTTCCACGTGGGAGATTGGAT
GGGCACCATTAGAACCCTCACAGGAAATACATTTTCTTTGGCGGATTGCATTCCTTTGCTGCGGAAAACA
CTGAAGGATGAGTCTTCTGTTACTTGCAAGTTAGCTTGTACAGCTGTGAGGAACTGTGTCATGAGTCTCT
GCAGCAGCAGCTACAGTGAGTTAGGACTGCAGCTGATCATCGATGTGCTGACTCTGAGGAACAGTTCCTA
TTGGCTGGTGAGGACAGAGCTTCTGGAAACCCTTGCAGAGATTGACTTCAGGCTGGTGAGCTTTTTGGAG
GCAAAAGCAGAAAACTTACACAGAGGGGCTCATCATTATACAGGGCTTTTAAAACTGCAAGAACGAGTGC
TCAATAATGTTGTCATCCATTTGCTTGGAGATGAAGACCCCAGGGTGCGACATGTTGCCGCAGCATCACT
AATTAGGCTTGTCCCAAAGCTGTTTTATAAATGTGACCAAGGACAAGCTGATCCAGTAGTGGCCGTGGCA
AGAGATCAAAGCAGTGTTTACCTGAAACTTCTCATGCATGAGACGCAGCCTCCATCTCATTTCTCCGTCA
GCACAATAACCAGAATATATAGAGGCTATAACCTACTACCAAGCATAACAGACGTCACTATGGAAAATAA
CCTTTCAAGAGTTATTGCAGCAGTTTCTCATGAACTAATCACATCAACCACCAGAGCACTCACATTTGGA
TGCTGTGAAGCTTTGTGTCTTCTTTCCACTGCCTTCCCAGTTTGCATTTGGAGTTTAGGTTGGCACTGTG
GAGTGCCTCCACTGAGTGCCTCAGATGAGTCTAGGAAGAGCTGTACCGTTGGGATGGCCACAATGATTCT
GACCCTGCTCTCGTCAGCTTGGTTCCCATTGGATCTCTCAGCCCATCAAGATGCTTTGATTTTGGCCGGA
AACTTGCTTGCAGCCAGTGCTCCCAAATCTCTGAGAAGTTCATGGGCCTCTGAAGAAGAAGCCAACCCAG
CAGCCACCAAGCAAGAGGAGGTCTGGCCAGCCCTGGGGGACCGGGCCCTGGTGCCCATGGTGGAGCAGCT
CTTCTCTCACCTGCTGAAGGTGATTAACATTTGTGCCCACGTCCTGGATGACGTGGCTCCTGGACCCGCA
ATAAAGGCAGCCTTGCCTTCTCTAACAAACCCCCCTTCTCTAAGTCCCATCCGACGAAAGGGGAAGGAGA
AAGAACCAGGAGAACAAGCATCTGTACCGTTGAGTCCCAAGAAAGGCAGTGAGGCCAGTGCAGCTTCTAG
ACAATCTGATACCTCAGGTCCTGTTACAACAAGTAAATCCTCATCACTGGGGAGTTTCTATCATCTTCCT
TCATACCTCAAACTGCATGATGTCCTGAAAGCTACACACGCTAACTACAAGGTCACGCTGGATCTTCAGA
ACAGCACGGAAAAGTTTGGAGGGTTTCTTCGCTCAGCCTTGGATGTTCTTTCTCAGATACTAGAGCTGGC
CACACTGCAGGACATTGGGAAGTGTGTTGAAGAGATCCTAGGATACCTGAAATCCTGCTTTAGTCGAGAA
CCAATGATGGCAACTGTTTGTGTTCAACAATTGTTGAAGACTCTCTTTGGCACAAACTTGGCCTCCCAGT
TTGATGGCTTATCTTCCAACCCCAGCAAGTCACAAGGCCGAGCACAGCGCCTTGGCTCCTCCAGTGTGAG
GCCAGGCTTGTACCACTACTGCTTCATGGCCCCGTACACCCACTTCACCCAGGCCCTCGCTGACGCCAGC
CTGAGGAACATGGTGCAGGCGGAGCAGGAGAACGACACCTCGGGATGGTTTGATGTCCTCCAGAAAGTGT
CTACCCAGTTGAAGACAAACCTCACGAGTGTCACAAAGAACCGTGCAGATAAGAATGCTATTCATAATCA
CATTCGTTTGTTTGAACCTCTTGTTATAAAAGCTTTAAAACAGTACACGACTACAACATGTGTGCAGTTA
CAGAAGCAGGTTTTAGATTTGCTGGCGCAGCTGGTTCAGTTACGGGTTAATTACTGTCTTCTGGATTCAG
ATCAGGTGTTTATTGGCTTTGTATTGAAACAGTTTGAATACATTGAAGTGGGCCAGTTCAGGGAATCAGA
GGCAATCATTCCAAACATCTTTTTCTTCTTGGTATTACTATCTTATGAACGCTATCATTCAAAACAGATC
ATTGGAATTCCTAAAATCATTCAGCTCTGTGATGGCATCATGGCCAGTGGAAGGAAGGCTGTGACACATG
CCATACCGGCTCTGCAGCCCATAGTCCACGACCTCTTTGTATTAAGAGGAACAAATAAAGCTGATGCAGG
AAAAGAGCTTGAAACCCAAAAAGAGGTGGTGGTGTCAATGTTACTGAGACTCATCCAGTACCATCAGGTG
TTGGAGATGTTCATTCTTGTCCTGCAGCAGTGCCACAAGGAGAATGAAGACAAGTGGAAGCGACTGTCTC
GACAGATAGCTGACATCATCCTCCCAATGTTAGCCAAACAGCAGATGCACATTGACTCTCATGAAGCCCT
TGGAGTGTTAAATACATTATTTGAGATTTTGGCCCCTTCCTCCCTCCGTCCGGTAGACATGCTTTTACGG
AGTATGTTCGTCACTCCAAACACAATGGCGTCCGTGAGCACTGTTCAACTGTGGATATCGGGAATTCTGG
CCATTTTGAGGGTTCTGATTTCCCAGTCAACTGAAGATATTGTTCTTTCTCGTATTCAGGAGCTCTCCTT
CTCTCCGTATTTAATCTCCTGTACAGTAATTAATAGGTTAAGAGATGGGGACAGTACTTCAACGCTAGAA
GAACACAGTGAAGGGAAACAAATAAAGAATTTGCCAGAAGAAACATTTTCAAGGTTTCTATTACAACTGG
TTGGTATTCTTTTAGAAGACATTGTTACAAAACAGCTGAAGGTGGAAATGAGTGAGCAGCAACATACTTT
CTATTGCCAGGAACTAGGCACACTGCTAATGTGTCTGATCCACATCTTCAAGTCTGGAATGTTCCGGAGA
ATCACAGCAGCTGCCACTAGGCTGTTCCGCAGTGATGGCTGTGGCGGCAGTTTCTACACCCTGGACAGCT
TGAACTTGCGGGCTCGTTCCATGATCACCACCCACCCGGCCCTGGTGCTGCTCTGGTGTCAGATACTGCT
GCTTGTCAACCACACCGACTACCGCTGGTGGGCAGAAGTGCAGCAGACCCCGAAAAGACACAGTCTGTCC
AGCACAAAGTTACTTAGTCCCCAGATGTCTGGAGAAGAGGAGGATTCTGACTTGGCAGCCAAACTTGGAA
TGTGCAATAGAGAAATAGTACGAAGAGGGGCTCTCATTCTCTTCTGTGATTATGTCTGTCAGAACCTCCA
TGACTCCGAGCACTTAACGTGGCTCATTGTAAATCACATTCAAGATCTGATCAGCCTTTCCCACGAGCCT
CCAGTACAGGACTTCATCAGTGCCGTTCATCGGAACTCTGCTGCCAGCGGCCTGTTCATCCAGGCAATTC
AGTCTCGTTGTGAAAACCTTTCAACTCCAACCATGCTGAAGAAAACTCTTCAGTGCTTGGAGGGGATCCA
TCTCAGCCAGTCGGGAGCTGTGCTCACGCTGTATGTGGACAGGCTTCTGTGCACCCCTTTCCGTGTGCTG
GCTCGCATGGTCGACATCCTTGCTTGTCGCCGGGTAGAAATGCTTCTGGCTGCAAATTTACAGAGCAGCA
TGGCCCAGTTGCCAATGGAAGAACTCAACAGAATCCAGGAATACCTTCAGAGCAGCGGGCTCGCTCAGAG
ACACCAAAGGCTCTATTCCCTGCTGGACAGGTTTCGTCTCTCCACCATGCAAGACTCACTTAGTCCCTCT
CCTCCAGTCTCTTCCCACCCGCTGGACGGGGATGGGCACGTGTCACTGGAAACAGTGAGTCCGGACAAAG
ACTGGTACGTTCATCTTGTCAAATCCCAGTGTTGGACCAGGTCAGATTCTGCACTGCTGGAAGGTGCAGA
GCTGGTGAATCGGATTCCTGCTGAAGATATGAATGCCTTCATGATGAACTCGGAGTTCAACCTAAGCCTG
CTAGCTCCATGCTTAAGCCTAGGGATGAGTGAAATTTCTGGTGGCCAGAAGAGTGCCCTTTTTGAAGCAG
CCCGTGAGGTGACTCTGGCCCGTGTGAGCGGCACCGTGCAGCAGCTCCCTGCTGTCCATCATGTCTTCCA
GCCCGAGCTGCCTGCAGAACCGGCGGCCTACTGGAGCAAGTTGAATGATCTGTTTGGGGATGCTGCACTG
TATCAGTCCCTGCCCACTCTGGCCCGGGCCCTGGCACAGTACCTGGTGGTGGTCTCCAAACTGCCCAGTC
ATTTGCACCTTCCTCCTGAGAAAGAGAAGGACATTGTGAAATTCGTGGTGGCAACCCTTGAGGCCCTGTC
CTGGCATTTGATCCATGAGCAGATCCCGCTGAGTCTGGATCTCCAGGCAGGGCTGGACTGCTGCTGCCTG
GCCCTGCAGCTGCCTGGCCTCTGGAGCGTGGTCTCCTCCACAGAGTTTGTGACCCACGCCTGCTCCCTCA
TCCACTGTGTGCACTTCATCCTGGAGGCCGTTGCAGTGCAGCCTGGAGAGCAGCTTCTTAGTCCAGAAAG
AAGGACAAATACCCCAAAAGCCATCAGCGAGGAGGAGGAGGAAGTAGATCCAAACACACAGAATCCTAAG
TATATCACTGCAGCCTGTGAGATGGTGGCAGAAATGGTGGAGTCTCTGCAGTCGGTGTTGGCCTTGGGTC
ATAAAAGGAATAGCGGCGTGCCGGCGTTTCTCACGCCATTGCTCAGGAACATCATCATCAGCCTGGCCCG
CCTGCCCCTTGTCAACAGCTACACACGTGTGCCCCCACTGGTGTGGAAGCTTGGATGGTCACCCAAACCG
GGAGGGGATTTTGGCACAGCATTCCCTGAGATCCCCGTGGAGTTCCTCCAGGAAAAGGAAGTCTTTAAGG
AGTTCATCTACCGCATCAACACACTAGGCTGGACCAGTCGTACTCAGTTTGAAGAAACTTGGGCCACCCT
CCTTGGTGTCCTGGTGACGCAGCCCCTCGTGATGGAGCAGGAGGAGAGCCCACCAGAAGAAGACACAGAG
AGGACCCAGATCAACGTCCTGGCCGTGCAGGCCATCACCTCACTGGTGCTCAGTGCAATGACTGTGCCTG
TGGCCGGCAACCCAGCTGTAAGCTGCTTGGAGCAGCAGCCCCGGAACAAGCCTCTGAAAGCTCTCGACAC
CAGGTTTGGGAGGAAGCTGAGCATTATCAGAGGGATTGTGGAGCAAGAGATTCAAGCAATGGTTTCAAAG
AGAGAGAATATTGCCACCCATCATTTATATCAGGCATGGGATCCTGTCCCTTCTCTGTCTCCGGCTACTA
CAGGTGCCCTCATCAGCCACGAGAAGCTGCTGCTGCAGATCAACCCCGAGCGGGAGCTGGGGAGCATGAG
CTACAAACTCGGCCAGGTGTCCATACACTCCGTGTGGCTAGGGAACAGCATCACACCCCTGAGGGAGGAG
GAATGGGACGAGGAAGAGGAGGAGGAGGCCGACGCCCCTGCACCTTCGTCACCACCCACGTCTCCAGTCA
ACTCCAGGAAACACCGGGCTGGAGTTGACATCCACTCCTGTTCGCAGTTTTTGCTTGAGTTGTACAGCCG
CTGGATCCTGCCGTCCAGCTCAGCCAGGAGGACCCCGGCCATCCTGATCAGTGAGGTGGTCAGATCCCTT
CTAGTGGTCTCAGACTTGTTCACCGAGCGCAACCAGTTTGAGCTGATGTATGTGACGCTGACAGAACTGC
GAAGGGTGCACCCTTCAGAAGACGAGATCCTCGCTCAGTACCTGGTGCCTGCCACCTGCAAGGCAGCTGC
CGTCCTTGGGATGGACAAGGCCGTGGCGGAGCCTGTCAGCCGCCTGCTGGAGAGCACGCTCAGGAGCAGC
CACCTGCCCAGCAGGGTTGGAGCCCTGCACGGCATCCTCTATGTGCTGGAGTGCGACCTGCTGGACGACA
CTGCCAAGCAGCTCATCCCGGTCATCAGCGACTATCTCCTCTCCAACCTGAAAGGGATCGCCCACTGCGT
GAACATTCACAGCCAGCAGCACGTACTGGTCATGTGTGCCACTGCGTTTTACCTCATTGAGAACTATCCT
CTGGACGTAGGGCCGGAATTTTCAGCATCAATAATACAGATGTGTGGGGTGATGCTGTCTGGAAGTGAGG
AGTCCACCCCCTCCATCATTTACCACTGTGCCCTCAGAGGCCTGGAGCGCCTCCTGCTCTCTGAGCAGCT
CTCCCGCCTGGATGCAGAATCGCTGGTCAAGCTGAGTGTGGACAGAGTGAACGTGCACAGCCCGCACCGG
GCCATGGCGGCTCTGGGCCTGATGCTCACCTGCATGTACACAGGAAAGGAGAAAGTCAGTCCGGGTAGAA
CTTCAGACCCTAATCCTGCAGCCCCCGACAGCGAGTCAGTGATTGTTGCTATGGAGCGGGTATCTGTTCT
TTTTGATAGGATCAGGAAAGGCTTTCCTTGTGAAGCCAGAGTGGTGGCCAGGATCCTGCCCCAGTTTCTA
GACGACTTCTTCCCACCCCAGGACATCATGAACAAAGTCATCGGAGAGTTTCTGTCCAACCAGCAGCCAT
ACCCCCAGTTCATGGCCACCGTGGTGTATAAGGTGTTTCAGACTCTGCACAGCACCGGGCAGTCGTCCAT
GGTCCGGGACTGGGTCATGCTGTCCCTCTCCAACTTCACGCAGAGGGCCCCGGTCGCCATGGCCACGTGG
AGCCTCTCCTGCTTCTTTGTCAGCGCGTCCACCAGCCCGTGGGTCGCGGCGATCCTCCCACATGTCATCA
GCAGGATGGGCAAGCTGGAGCAGGTGGACGTGAACCTTTTCTGCCTGGTCGCCACAGACTTCTACAGACA
CCAGATAGAGGAGGAGCTCGACCGCAGGGCCTTCCAGTCTGTGCTTGAGGTGGTTGCAGCCCCAGGAAGC
CCATATCACCGGCTGCTGACTTGTTTACGAAATGTCCACAAGGTCACCACCTGCGGTGGAAGCGGTGACT
ACAAAGACGATGACGACAAGTAAAACCTCTACTTCCAATCGCACCATCATCACCATCACCATCACCACCA
TGATTACAAGGATGACGACGATAAGTGAGGCGGCCGCCAACTTGATATCAAGCTTATCGATAATCAACCT
CTGGATTACAAAATTTGTGAAAGATTGACTGGTATTCTTAACTATGTTGCTCCTTTTACGCTATGTGGAT
ACGCTGCTTTAATGCCTTTGTATCATGCTATTGCTTCCCGTATGGCTTTCATTTTCTCCTCCTTGTATAA
ATCCTGGTTGCTGTCTCTTTATGAGGAGTTGTGGCCCGTTGTCAGGCAACGTGGCGTGGTGTGCACTGTG
TTTGCTGACGCAACCCCCACTGGTTGGGGCATTGCCACCACCTGTCAGCTCCTTTCCGGGACTTTCGCTT
TCCCCCTCCCTATTGCCACGGCGGAACTCATCGCCGCCTGCCTTGCCCGCTGCTGGACAGGGGCTCGGCT
GTTGGGCACTGACAATTCCGTGGTGTTGTCGGGGAAATCATCGTCCTTTCCTTGGCTGCTCGCCTGTGTT
GCCACCTGGATTCTGCGCGGGACGTCCTTCTGCTACGTCCCTTCGGCCCTCAATCCAGCGGACCTTCCTT
CCCGCGGGCGCCCCCCTCCTCACGGCGAGCGAAGCTTGTCGAGAAGTACTAGAGGATCTCTAGAGCCTGC
AGTCTCGACAAGCTTGTCGAGAAGTACTAGAGGATCATAATCAGCCATACCACATTTGTAGAGGTTTTAC
TTGCTTTAAAAAACCTCCCACACCTCCCCCTGAACCTGAAACATAAAATGAATGCAATTGTTGTTGTTAA
CTTGTTTATTGCAGCTTATAATGGTTACAAATAAAGCAATAGCATCACAAATTTCACAAATAAAGCATTT
TTTTCACTGCATTCTAGTTGTGGTTTGTCCAAACTCATCAATGTATCTTATCATGTCTGGATCTGATCAC
TGCTTGAGCCTAGGAGATCCGAACCAGATAAGTGAAATCTAGTTCCAAACTATTTTGTCATTTTTAATTT
TCGTATTAGCTTACGACGCTACACCCAGTTCCCATCTATTTTGTCACTCTTCCCTAAATAATCCTTAAAA
ACTCCATTTCCACCCCTCCCAGTTCCCAACTATTTTGTCCGCCCACAGCGGGGCATTTTTCTTCCTGTTA
TGTTTTTAATCAAACATCCTGCCAACTCCATGTGACAAACCGTCATCTTCGGCTACTTT
