>Addgene plasmid #111745 | pBacMam2-DiEx-LIC-C-flag_huntingtin_full-length_Q36 | depositor partial sequence | sequence record 209896 | insert
ATGGCGACCCTGGAAAAGCTGATGAAGGCCTTCGAGTCCCTCAAGTCCTTCCAACAGCAGCAACAGCAAC
AACAGCAGCAACAGCAACAACAGCAGCAACAGCAACAACAGCAGCAACAGCAACAACAGCAGCAACAGCA
ACAACAGCAGCAACAGCAACCGCCACCGCCGCCGCCGCCGCCGCCGCCTCCTCAGCTTCCTCAGCCGCCG
CCGCAGGCACAGCCGCTGCTGCCTCAGCCGCAGCCGCCCCCGCCGCCGCCCCCGCCGCCACCCGGCCCGG
CTGTGGCTGAGGAGCCGCTGCACCGACCAAAGAAAGAACTTTCAGCTACCAAGAAAGACCGTGTGAATCA
TTGTCTGACAATATGTGAAAACATAGTGGCACAGTCTGTCAGAAATTCTCCAGAATTTCAGAAACTTCTG
GGCATCGCTATGGAACTTTTTCTGCTGTGCAGTGATGACGCAGAGTCAGATGTCAGGATGGTGGCTGACG
AATGCCTCAACAAAGTTATCAAAGCTTTGATGGATTCTAATCTTCCAAGGTTACAGCTCGAGCTCTATAA
GGAAATTAAAAAGAATGGTGCCCCTCGGAGTTTGCGTGCTGCCCTGTGGAGGTTTGCTGAGCTGGCTCAC
CTGGTTCGGCCTCAGAAATGCAGGCCTTACCTGGTGAACCTTCTGCCGTGCCTGACTCGAACAAGCAAGA
GACCCGAAGAATCAGTCCAGGAGACCTTGGCTGCAGCTGTTCCCAAAATTATGGCTTCTTTTGGCAATTT
TGCAAATGACAATGAAATTAAGGTTTTGTTAAAGGCCTTCATAGCGAACCTGAAGTCAAGCTCCCCCACC
ATTCGGCGGACAGCGGCTGGATCAGCAGTGAGCATCTGCCAGCACTCAAGAAGGACACAATATTTCTATA
GTTGGCTACTAAATGTGCTCTTAGGCTTACTCGTTCCTGTCGAGGATGAACACTCCACTCTGCTGATTCT
TGGCGTGCTGCTCACCCTGAGGTATTTGGTGCCCTTGCTGCAGCAGCAGGTCAAGGACACAAGCCTGAAA
GGCAGCTTCGGAGTGACAAGGAAAGAAATGGAAGTCTCTCCTTCTGCAGAGCAGCTTGTCCAGGTTTATG
AACTGACGTTACATCATACACAGCACCAAGACCACAATGTTGTGACCGGAGCCCTGGAGCTGTTGCAGCA
GCTCTTCAGAACGCCTCCACCCGAGCTTCTGCAAACCCTGACCGCAGTCGGGGGCATTGGGCAGCTCACC
GCTGCTAAGGAGGAGTCTGGTGGCCGAAGCCGTAGTGGGAGTATTGTGGAACTTATAGCTGGAGGGGGTT
CCTCATGCAGCCCTGTCCTTTCAAGAAAACAAAAAGGCAAAGTGCTCTTAGGAGAAGAAGAAGCCTTGGA
GGATGACTCTGAATCGAGATCGGATGTCAGCAGCTCTGCCTTAACAGCCTCAGTGAAGGATGAGATCAGT
GGAGAGCTGGCTGCTTCTTCAGGGGTTTCCACTCCAGGGTCAGCAGGTCATGACATCATCACAGAACAGC
CACGGTCACAGCACACACTGCAGGCGGACTCAGTGGATCTGGCCAGCTGTGACTTGACAAGCTCTGCCAC
TGATGGGGATGAGGAGGATATCTTGAGCCACAGCTCCAGCCAGGTCAGCGCCGTCCCATCTGACCCTGCC
ATGGACCTGAATGATGGGACCCAGGCCTCGTCGCCCATCAGCGACAGCTCCCAGACCACCACCGAAGGGC
CTGATTCAGCTGTTACCCCTTCAGACAGTTCTGAAATTGTGTTAGACGGTACCGACAACCAGTATTTGGG
CCTGCAGATTGGACAGCCCCAGGATGAAGATGAGGAAGCCACAGGTATTCTTCCTGATGAAGCCTCGGAG
GCCTTCAGGAACTCTTCCATGGCCCTTCAACAGGCACATTTATTGAAAAACATGAGTCACTGCAGGCAGC
CTTCTGACAGCAGTGTTGATAAATTTGTGTTGAGAGATGAAGCTACTGAACCGGGTGATCAAGAAAACAA
GCCTTGCCGCATCAAAGGTGACATTGGACAGTCCACTGATGATGACTCTGCACCTCTTGTCCATTGTGTC
CGCCTTTTATCTGCTTCGTTTTTGCTAACAGGGGGAAAAAATGTGCTGGTTCCGGACAGGGATGTGAGGG
TCAGCGTGAAGGCCCTGGCCCTCAGCTGTGTGGGAGCAGCTGTGGCCCTCCACCCGGAATCTTTCTTCAG
CAAACTCTATAAAGTTCCTCTTGACACCACGGAATACCCTGAGGAACAGTATGTCTCAGACATCTTGAAC
TACATCGATCATGGAGACCCACAGGTTCGAGGAGCCACTGCCATTCTCTGTGGGACCCTCATCTGCTCCA
TCCTCAGCAGGTCCCGCTTCCACGTGGGAGATTGGATGGGCACCATTAGAACCCTCACAGGAAATACATT
TTCTTTGGCGGATTGCATTCCTTTGCTGCGGAAAACACTGAAGGATGAGTCTTCTGTTACTTGCAAGTTA
GCTTGTACAGCTGTGAGGAACTGTGTCATGAGTCTCTGCAGCAGCAGCTACAGTGAGTTAGGACTGCAGC
TGATCATCGATGTGCTGACTCTGAGGAACAGTTCCTATTGGCTGGTGAGGACAGAGCTTCTGGAAACCCT
TGCAGAGATTGACTTCAGGCTGGTGAGCTTTTTGGAGGCAAAAGCAGAAAACTTACACAGAGGGGCTCAT
CATTATACAGGGCTTTTAAAACTGCAAGAACGAGTGCTCAATAATGTTGTCATCCATTTGCTTGGAGATG
AAGACCCCAGGGTGCGACATGTTGCCGCAGCATCACTAATTAGGCTTGTCCCAAAGCTGTTTTATAAATG
TGACCAAGGACAAGCTGATCCAGTAGTGGCCGTGGCAAGAGATCAAAGCAGTGTTTACCTGAAACTTCTC
ATGCATGAGACGCAGCCTCCATCTCATTTCTCCGTCAGCACAATAACCAGAATATATAGAGGCTATAACC
TACTACCAAGCATAACAGACGTCACTATGGAAAATAACCTTTCAAGAGTTATTGCAGCAGTTTCTCATGA
ACTAATCACATCAACCACCAGAGCACTCACATTTGGATGCTGTGAAGCTTTGTGTCTTCTTTCCACTGCC
TTCCCAGTTTGCATTTGGAGTTTAGGTTGGCACTGTGGAGTGCCTCCACTGAGTGCCTCAGATGAGTCTA
GGAAGAGCTGTACCGTTGGGATGGCCACAATGATTCTGACCCTGCTCTCGTCAGCTTGGTTCCCATTGGA
TCTCTCAGCCCATCAAGATGCTTTGATTTTGGCCGGAAACTTGCTTGCAGCCAGTGCTCCCAAATCTCTG
AGAAGTTCATGGGCCTCTGAAGAAGAAGCCAACCCAGCAGCCACCAAGCAAGAGGAGGTCTGGCCAGCCC
TGGGGGACCGGGCCCTGGTGCCCATGGTGGAGCAGCTCTTCTCTCACCTGCTGAAGGTGATTAACATTTG
TGCCCACGTCCTGGATGACGTGGCTCCTGGACCCGCAATAAAGGCAGCCTTGCCTTCTCTAACAAACCCC
CCTTCTCTAAGTCCCATCCGACGAAAGGGGAAGGAGAAAGAACCAGGAGAACAAGCATCTGTACCGTTGA
GTCCCAAGAAAGGCAGTGAGGCCAGTGCAGCTTCTAGACAATCTGATACCTCAGGTCCTGTTACAACAAG
TAAATCCTCATCACTGGGGAGTTTCTATCATCTTCCTTCATACCTCAAACTGCATGATGTCCTGAAAGCT
ACACACGCTAACTACAAGGTCACGCTGGATCTTCAGAACAGCACGGAAAAGTTTGGAGGGTTTCTTCGCT
CAGCCTTGGATGTTCTTTCTCAGATACTAGAGCTGGCCACACTGCAGGACATTGGGAAGTGTGTTGAAGA
GATCCTAGGATACCTGAAATCCTGCTTTAGTCGAGAACCAATGATGGCAACTGTTTGTGTTCAACAATTG
TTGAAGACTCTCTTTGGCACAAACTTGGCCTCCCAGTTTGATGGCTTATCTTCCAACCCCAGCAAGTCAC
AAGGCCGAGCACAGCGCCTTGGCTCCTCCAGTGTGAGGCCAGGCTTGTACCACTACTGCTTCATGGCCCC
GTACACCCACTTCACCCAGGCCCTCGCTGACGCCAGCCTGAGGAACATGGTGCAGGCGGAGCAGGAGAAC
GACACCTCGGGATGGTTTGATGTCCTCCAGAAAGTGTCTACCCAGTTGAAGACAAACCTCACGAGTGTCA
CAAAGAACCGTGCAGATAAGAATGCTATTCATAATCACATTCGTTTGTTTGAACCTCTTGTTATAAAAGC
TTTAAAACAGTACACGACTACAACATGTGTGCAGTTACAGAAGCAGGTTTTAGATTTGCTGGCGCAGCTG
GTTCAGTTACGGGTTAATTACTGTCTTCTGGATTCAGATCAGGTGTTTATTGGCTTTGTATTGAAACAGT
TTGAATACATTGAAGTGGGCCAGTTCAGGGAATCAGAGGCAATCATTCCAAACATCTTTTTCTTCTTGGT
ATTACTATCTTATGAACGCTATCATTCAAAACAGATCATTGGAATTCCTAAAATCATTCAGCTCTGTGAT
GGCATCATGGCCAGTGGAAGGAAGGCTGTGACACATGCCATACCGGCTCTGCAGCCCATAGTCCACGACC
TCTTTGTATTAAGAGGAACAAATAAAGCTGATGCAGGAAAAGAGCTTGAAACCCAAAAAGAGGTGGTGGT
GTCAATGTTACTGAGACTCATCCAGTACCATCAGGTGTTGGAGATGTTCATTCTTGTCCTGCAGCAGTGC
CACAAGGAGAATGAAGACAAGTGGAAGCGACTGTCTCGACAGATAGCTGACATCATCCTCCCAATGTTAG
CCAAACAGCAGATGCACATTGACTCTCATGAAGCCCTTGGAGTGTTAAATACATTATTTGAGATTTTGGC
CCCTTCCTCCCTCCGTCCGGTAGACATGCTTTTACGGAGTATGTTCGTCACTCCAAACACAATGGCGTCC
GTGAGCACTGTTCAACTGTGGATATCGGGAATTCTGGCCATTTTGAGGGTTCTGATTTCCCAGTCAACTG
AAGATATTGTTCTTTCTCGTATTCAGGAGCTCTCCTTCTCTCCGTATTTAATCTCCTGTACAGTAATTAA
TAGGTTAAGAGATGGGGACAGTACTTCAACGCTAGAAGAACACAGTGAAGGGAAACAAATAAAGAATTTG
CCAGAAGAAACATTTTCAAGGTTTCTATTACAACTGGTTGGTATTCTTTTAGAAGACATTGTTACAAAAC
AGCTGAAGGTGGAAATGAGTGAGCAGCAACATACTTTCTATTGCCAGGAACTAGGCACACTGCTAATGTG
TCTGATCCACATCTTCAAGTCTGGAATGTTCCGGAGAATCACAGCAGCTGCCACTAGGCTGTTCCGCAGT
GATGGCTGTGGCGGCAGTTTCTACACCCTGGACAGCTTGAACTTGCGGGCTCGTTCCATGATCACCACCC
ACCCGGCCCTGGTGCTGCTCTGGTGTCAGATACTGCTGCTTGTCAACCACACCGACTACCGCTGGTGGGC
AGAAGTGCAGCAGACCCCGAAAAGACACAGTCTGTCCAGCACAAAGTTACTTAGTCCCCAGATGTCTGGA
GAAGAGGAGGATTCTGACTTGGCAGCCAAACTTGGAATGTGCAATAGAGAAATAGTACGAAGAGGGGCTC
TCATTCTCTTCTGTGATTATGTCTGTCAGAACCTCCATGACTCCGAGCACTTAACGTGGCTCATTGTAAA
TCACATTCAAGATCTGATCAGCCTTTCCCACGAGCCTCCAGTACAGGACTTCATCAGTGCCGTTCATCGG
AACTCTGCTGCCAGCGGCCTGTTCATCCAGGCAATTCAGTCTCGTTGTGAAAACCTTTCAACTCCAACCA
TGCTGAAGAAAACTCTTCAGTGCTTGGAGGGGATCCATCTCAGCCAGTCGGGAGCTGTGCTCACGCTGTA
TGTGGACAGGCTTCTGTGCACCCCTTTCCGTGTGCTGGCTCGCATGGTCGACATCCTTGCTTGTCGCCGG
GTAGAAATGCTTCTGGCTGCAAATTTACAGAGCAGCATGGCCCAGTTGCCAATGGAAGAACTCAACAGAA
TCCAGGAATACCTTCAGAGCAGCGGGCTCGCTCAGAGACACCAAAGGCTCTATTCCCTGCTGGACAGGTT
TCGTCTCTCCACCATGCAAGACTCACTTAGTCCCTCTCCTCCAGTCTCTTCCCACCCGCTGGACGGGGAT
GGGCACGTGTCACTGGAAACAGTGAGTCCGGACAAAGACTGGTACGTTCATCTTGTCAAATCCCAGTGTT
GGACCAGGTCAGATTCTGCACTGCTGGAAGGTGCAGAGCTGGTGAATCGGATTCCTGCTGAAGATATGAA
TGCCTTCATGATGAACTCGGAGTTCAACCTAAGCCTGCTAGCTCCATGCTTAAGCCTAGGGATGAGTGAA
ATTTCTGGTGGCCAGAAGAGTGCCCTTTTTGAAGCAGCCCGTGAGGTGACTCTGGCCCGTGTGAGCGGCA
CCGTGCAGCAGCTCCCTGCTGTCCATCATGTCTTCCAGCCCGAGCTGCCTGCAGAACCGGCGGCCTACTG
GAGCAAGTTGAATGATCTGTTTGGGGATGCTGCACTGTATCAGTCCCTGCCCACTCTGGCCCGGGCCCTG
GCACAGTACCTGGTGGTGGTCTCCAAACTGCCCAGTCATTTGCACCTTCCTCCTGAGAAAGAGAAGGACA
TTGTGAAATTCGTGGTGGCAACCCTTGAGGCCCTGTCCTGGCATTTGATCCATGAGCAGATCCCGCTGAG
TCTGGATCTCCAGGCAGGGCTGGACTGCTGCTGCCTGGCCCTGCAGCTGCCTGGCCTCTGGAGCGTGGTC
TCCTCCACAGAGTTTGTGACCCACGCCTGCTCCCTCATCCACTGTGTGCACTTCATCCTGGAGGCCGTTG
CAGTGCAGCCTGGAGAGCAGCTTCTTAGTCCAGAAAGAAGGACAAATACCCCAAAAGCCATCAGCGAGGA
GGAGGAGGAAGTAGATCCAAACACACAGAATCCTAAGTATATCACTGCAGCCTGTGAGATGGTGGCAGAA
ATGGTGGAGTCTCTGCAGTCGGTGTTGGCCTTGGGTCATAAAAGGAATAGCGGCGTGCCGGCGTTTCTCA
CGCCATTGCTCAGGAACATCATCATCAGCCTGGCCCGCCTGCCCCTTGTCAACAGCTACACACGTGTGCC
CCCACTGGTGTGGAAGCTTGGATGGTCACCCAAACCGGGAGGGGATTTTGGCACAGCATTCCCTGAGATC
CCCGTGGAGTTCCTCCAGGAAAAGGAAGTCTTTAAGGAGTTCATCTACCGCATCAACACACTAGGCTGGA
CCAGTCGTACTCAGTTTGAAGAAACTTGGGCCACCCTCCTTGGTGTCCTGGTGACGCAGCCCCTCGTGAT
GGAGCAGGAGGAGAGCCCACCAGAAGAAGACACAGAGAGGACCCAGATCAACGTCCTGGCCGTGCAGGCC
ATCACCTCACTGGTGCTCAGTGCAATGACTGTGCCTGTGGCCGGCAACCCAGCTGTAAGCTGCTTGGAGC
AGCAGCCCCGGAACAAGCCTCTGAAAGCTCTCGACACCAGGTTTGGGAGGAAGCTGAGCATTATCAGAGG
GATTGTGGAGCAAGAGATTCAAGCAATGGTTTCAAAGAGAGAGAATATTGCCACCCATCATTTATATCAG
GCATGGGATCCTGTCCCTTCTCTGTCTCCGGCTACTACAGGTGCCCTCATCAGCCACGAGAAGCTGCTGC
TGCAGATCAACCCCGAGCGGGAGCTGGGGAGCATGAGCTACAAACTCGGCCAGGTGTCCATACACTCCGT
GTGGCTAGGGAACAGCATCACACCCCTGAGGGAGGAGGAATGGGACGAGGAAGAGGAGGAGGAGGCCGAC
GCCCCTGCACCTTCGTCACCACCCACGTCTCCAGTCAACTCCAGGAAACACCGGGCTGGAGTTGACATCC
ACTCCTGTTCGCAGTTTTTGCTTGAGTTGTACAGCCGCTGGATCCTGCCGTCCAGCTCAGCCAGGAGGAC
CCCGGCCATCCTGATCAGTGAGGTGGTCAGATCCCTTCTAGTGGTCTCAGACTTGTTCACCGAGCGCAAC
CAGTTTGAGCTGATGTATGTGACGCTGACAGAACTGCGAAGGGTGCACCCTTCAGAAGACGAGATCCTCG
CTCAGTACCTGGTGCCTGCCACCTGCAAGGCAGCTGCCGTCCTTGGGATGGACAAGGCCGTGGCGGAGCC
TGTCAGCCGCCTGCTGGAGAGCACGCTCAGGAGCAGCCACCTGCCCAGCAGGGTTGGAGCCCTGCACGGC
ATCCTCTATGTGCTGGAGTGCGACCTGCTGGACGACACTGCCAAGCAGCTCATCCCGGTCATCAGCGACT
ATCTCCTCTCCAACCTGAAAGGGATCGCCCACTGCGTGAACATTCACAGCCAGCAGCACGTACTGGTCAT
GTGTGCCACTGCGTTTTACCTCATTGAGAACTATCCTCTGGACGTAGGGCCGGAATTTTCAGCATCAATA
ATACAGATGTGTGGGGTGATGCTGTCTGGAAGTGAGGAGTCCACCCCCTCCATCATTTACCACTGTGCCC
TCAGAGGCCTGGAGCGCCTCCTGCTCTCTGAGCAGCTCTCCCGCCTGGATGCAGAATCGCTGGTCAAGCT
GAGTGTGGACAGAGTGAACGTGCACAGCCCGCACCGGGCCATGGCGGCTCTGGGCCTGATGCTCACCTGC
ATGTACACAGGAAAGGAGAAAGTCAGTCCGGGTAGAACTTCAGACCCTAATCCTGCAGCCCCCGACAGCG
AGTCAGTGATTGTTGCTATGGAGCGGGTATCTGTTCTTTTTGATAGGATCAGGAAAGGCTTTCCTTGTGA
AGCCAGAGTGGTGGCCAGGATCCTGCCCCAGTTTCTAGACGACTTCTTCCCACCCCAGGACATCATGAAC
AAAGTCATCGGAGAGTTTCTGTCCAACCAGCAGCCATACCCCCAGTTCATGGCCACCGTGGTGTATAAGG
TGTTTCAGACTCTGCACAGCACCGGGCAGTCGTCCATGGTCCGGGACTGGGTCATGCTGTCCCTCTCCAA
CTTCACGCAGAGGGCCCCGGTCGCCATGGCCACGTGGAGCCTCTCCTGCTTCTTTGTCAGCGCGTCCACC
AGCCCGTGGGTCGCGGCGATCCTCCCACATGTCATCAGCAGGATGGGCAAGCTGGAGCAGGTGGACGTGA
ACCTTTTCTGCCTGGTCGCCACAGACTTCTACAGACACCAGATAGAGGAGGAGCTCGACCGCAGGGCCTT
CCAGTCTGTGCTTGAGGTGGTTGCAGCCCCAGGAAGCCCATATCACCGGCTGCTGACTTGTTTACGAAAT
GTCCACAAGGTCACCACCTGC
